>Addgene plasmid #144883 | TFORF3407 | addgene full sequence | sequence record 404452 | Addgene NGS Result
TTAATGTAGTCTTATGCAATACTCTTGTAGTCTTGCAACATGGTAACGATGAGTTAGCAACATGCCTTAC
AAGGAGAGAAAAAGCACCGTGCATGCCGATTGGTGGAAGTAAGGTGGTACGATCGTGCCTTATTAGGAAG
GCAACAGACGGGTCTGACATGGATTGGACGAACCACTGAATTGCCGCATTGCAGAGATATTGTATTTAAG
TGCCTAGCTCGATACATAAACGGGTCTCTCTGGTTAGACCAGATCTGAGCCTGGGAGCTCTCTGGCTAAC
TAGGGAACCCACTGCTTAAGCCTCAATAAAGCTTGCCTTGAGTGCTTCAAGTAGTGTGTGCCCGTCTGTT
GTGTGACTCTGGTAACTAGAGATCCCTCAGACCCTTTTAGTCAGTGTGGAAAATCTCTAGCAGTGGCGCC
CGAACAGGGACTTGAAAGCGAAAGGGAAACCAGAGGAGCTCTCTCGACGCAGGACTCGGCTTGCTGAAGC
GCGCACGGCAAGAGGCGAGGGGCGGCGACTGGTGAGTACGCCAAAAATTTTGACTAGCGGAGGCTAGAAG
GAGAGAGATGGGTGCGAGAGCGTCAGTATTAAGCGGGGGAGAATTAGATCGCGATGGGAAAAAATTCGGT
TAAGGCCAGGGGGAAAGAAAAAATATAAATTAAAACATATAGTATGGGCAAGCAGGGAGCTAGAACGATT
CGCAGTTAATCCTGGCCTGTTAGAAACATCAGAAGGCTGTAGACAAATACTGGGACAGCTACAACCATCC
CTTCAGACAGGATCAGAAGAACTTAGATCATTATATAATACAGTAGCAACCCTCTATTGTGTGCATCAAA
GGATAGAGATAAAAGACACCAAGGAAGCTTTAGACAAGATAGAGGAAGAGCAAAACAAAAGTAAGACCAC
CGCACAGCAAGCGGCCGCTGATCTTCAGACCTGGAGGAGGAGATATGAGGGACAATTGGAGAAGTGAATT
ATATAAATATAAAGTAGTAAAAATTGAACCATTAGGAGTAGCACCCACCAAGGCAAAGAGAAGAGTGGTG
CAGAGAGAAAAAAGAGCAGTGGGAATAGGAGCTTTGTTCCTTGGGTTCTTGGGAGCAGCAGGAAGCACTA
TGGGCGCAGCGTCAATGACGCTGACGGTACAGGCCAGACAATTATTGTCTGGTATAGTGCAGCAGCAGAA
CAATTTGCTGAGGGCTATTGAGGCGCAACAGCATCTGTTGCAACTCACAGTCTGGGGCATCAAGCAGCTC
CAGGCAAGAATCCTGGCTGTGGAAAGATACCTAAAGGATCAACAGCTCCTGGGGATTTGGGGTTGCTCTG
GAAAACTCATTTGCACCACTGCTGTGCCTTGGAATGCTAGTTGGAGTAATAAATCTCTGGAACAGATTTG
GAATCACACGACCTGGATGGAGTGGGACAGAGAAATTAACAATTACACAAGCTTAATACACTCCTTAATT
GAAGAATCGCAAAACCAGCAAGAAAAGAATGAACAAGAATTATTGGAATTAGATAAATGGGCAAGTTTGT
GGAATTGGTTTAACATAACAAATTGGCTGTGGTATATAAAATTATTCATAATGATAGTAGGAGGCTTGGT
AGGTTTAAGAATAGTTTTTGCTGTACTTTCTATAGTGAATAGAGTTAGGCAGGGATATTCACCATTATCG
TTTCAGACCCACCTCCCAACCCCGAGGGGACCCATGCATTGCATCTCAATTAGTCAGCAACCAGGTGTGG
AAAGTCCCCAGGCTCCCCAGCAGGCAGAAGTATGCAAAGCATGCGTCTCAATTAGTCAGCAACCATAGTC
CCGCCCCTAACTCCGCCCATCCCGCCCCTAACTCCGCCCAGTTCCGCCCATTCTCCGCCCCATGGCTGAC
TAATTTTTTTTATTTATGCAGAGGCCGAGGCCGCCTCGGCCTCTGAGCTATTCCAGAAGTAGTGAGGAGG
CTTTTTTGGAGGCCTAGGCTTTTGCAAAAAGCTTTCTAGAGGTACCACCGGAGCTTACCATGACCGAGTA
CAAGCCCACGGTGCGCCTCGCCACCCGCGACGACGTCCCCAGGGCCGTACGCACCCTCGCCGCCGCGTTC
GCCGACTACCCCGCCACGCGCCACACCGTCGATCCGGACCGCCACATCGAGCGGGTCACCGAGCTGCAAG
AACTCTTCCTCACGCGCGTCGGGCTCGACATCGGCAAGGTGTGGGTCGCGGACGACGGCGCCGCCGTGGC
GGTCTGGACCACGCCGGAGAGCGTCGAAGCGGGGGCGGTGTTCGCCGAGATCGGCCCGCGCATGGCCGAG
TTGAGCGGTTCCCGGCTGGCCGCGCAGCAACAGATGGAAGGCCTCCTGGCGCCGCACCGGCCCAAGGAGC
CCGCGTGGTTCCTGGCCACCGTCGGCGTCTCGCCCGACCACCAGGGCAAGGGTCTGGGCAGCGCCGTCGT
GCTCCCCGGAGTGGAGGCGGCCGAGCGCGCCGGGGTGCCCGCCTTCCTGGAGACCTCCGCGCCCCGCAAC
CTCCCCTTCTACGAGCGGCTCGGCTTCACCGTCACCGCCGACGTCGAGGTGCCCGAAGGACCGCGCACCT
GGTGCATGACCCGCAAGCCCGGTGCCAGTTAACGAATTCTAGATCTTGAGACAAATGGCAGTATTCATCC
ACAATTTTAAAAGAAAAGGGGGGATTGGGGGGTACAGTGCAGGGGAAAGAATAGTAGACATAATAGCAAC
AGACATACAAACTAAAGAATTACAAAAACAAATTACAAAAATTCAAAATTTTCGGGTTTATTACAGGGAC
AGCAGAGATCCACTTTGGCGCCGGCTCGAGGCCTGCAGGTGCAAAGATGGATAAAGTTTTAAACAGAGAG
GAATCTTTGCAGCTAATGGACCTTCTAGGTCTTGAAAGGAGTGGGAATTGGCTCCGGTGCCCGTCAGTGG
GCAGAGCGCACATCGCCCACAGTCCCCGAGAAGTTGGGGGGAGGGGTCGGCAATTGAACCGGTGCCTAGA
GAAGGTGGCGCGGGGTAAACTGGGAAAGTGATGTCGTGTACTGGCTCCGCCTTTTTCCCGAGGGTGGGGG
AGAACCGTATATAAGTGCAGTAGTCGCCGTGAACGTTCTTTTTCGCAACGGGTTTGCCGCCAGAACACAG
GTAAGTGCCGTGTGTGGTTCCCGCGGGCCTGGCCTCTTTACGGGTTATGGCCCTTGCGTGCCTTGAATTA
CTTCCACCTGGCTGCAGTACGTGATTCTTGATCCCGAGCTTCGGGTTGGAAGTGGGTGGGAGAGTTCGAG
GCCTTGCGCTTAAGGAGCCCCTTCGCCTCGTGCTTGAGTTGAGGCCTGGCCTGGGCGCTGGGGCCGCCGC
GTGCGAATCTGGTGGCACCTTCGCGCCTGTCTCGCTGCTTTCGATAAGTCTCTAGCCATTTAAAATTTTT
GATGACCTGCTGCGACGCTTTTTTTCTGGCAAGATAGTCTTGTAAATGCGGGCCAAGATCTGCACACTGG
TATTTCGGTTTTTGGGGCCGCGGGCGGCGACGGGGCCCGTGCGTCCCAGCGCACATGTTCGGCGAGGCGG
GGCCTGCGAGCGCGGCCACCGAGAATCGGACGGGGGTAGTCTCAAGCTGGCCGGCCTGCTCTGGTGCCTG
GCCTCGCGCCGCCGTGTATCGCCCCGCCCTGGGCGGCAAGGCTGGCCCGGTCGGCACCAGTTGCGTGAGC
GGAAAGATGGCCGCTTCCCGGCCCTGCTGCAGGGAGCTCAAAATGGAGGACGCGGCGCTCGGGAGAGCGG
GCGGGTGAGTCACCCACACAAAGGAAAAGGGCCTTTCCGTCCTCAGCCGTCGCTTCATGTGACTCCACGG
AGTACCGGGCGCCGTCCAGGCACCTCGATTAGTTCTCGAGCTTTTGGAGTACGTCGTCTTTAGGTTGGGG
GGAGGGGTTTTATGCGATGGAGTTTCCCCACACTGAGTGGGTGGAGACTGAAGTTAGGCCAGCTTGGCAC
TTGATGTAATTCTCCTTGGAATTTGCCCTTTTTGAGTTTGGATCTTGGTTCATTCTCAAGCCTCAGACAG
TGGTTCAAAGTTTTTTTCTTCCATTTCAGGTGTCGTGAGGCTAGCATCGATTGATCAACAAGTTTGTACA
AAAAAGTTGGCATGGCTGTGGAATCTGGAGTGATTTCAACCCTGATACCTCAGGATCCTCCGGAACAAGA
ACTAATACTAGTGAAAGTAGAAGATAACTTTTCCTGGGATGAGAAATTTAAGCAGAATGGGAGTACTCAA
TCCTGCCAAGAATTGTTTCGTCAGCAATTCAGAAAATTTTGCTACCAGGAGACACCTGGGCCCCGGGAGG
CTCTGAGCCGACTCCAGGAACTTTGCTATCAGTGGCTAATGCCAGAGTTGCACACAAAGGAGCAGATCTT
AGAACTGCTGGTACTGGAGCAGTTCCTGAGCATTCTGCCTGAGGAGCTGCAGATCTGGGTTCAGCAACAT
AATCCAGAAAGCGGCGAGGAAGCTGTGACCCTGTTGGAGGATTTAGAGAGGGAGTTTGATGACCCAGGGC
AGCAGGTCCCAGCTAGTCCACAGGGACCAGCAGTGCCATGGAAGGATTTAACATGTCTCAGAGCATCCCA
AGAGTCAACAGACATCCACCTCCAGCCCTTAAAGACACAGCTGAAATCCTGGAAACCATGCCTTTCCCCT
AAAAGTGATTGTGAGAACAGTGAAACAGCAACAAAAGAGGGCATCTCAGAAGAAAAATCACAGGGACTCC
CTCAGGAACCTTCATTTCGAGGAATTAAGTTGTCCAGACCTCCCAAAGCTTCTTCAGCTATCCGTTGGGA
ATGTGTTTCTCCAGGAAGTTTTCCCGGCGATATCATAGCTGCTGAGGCTACACATTCAACAATTTCTTGC
TTTGCCATCAACACTTTGCCAGCCACCATCCTGCCATCTAAAAATGTGAATAGAAAGTATTTTTCCTGCC
CAACTTTCTTGTACAAAGTGGTTGATATCGGTAAGCCTATCCCTAACCCTCTCCTCGGTCTCGATTCTAC
GTAGTAATGAACTAGTCCGTAACTTGAAAGTATTTCGATTTCTTGGCTTTATATATCTTGTGGAAAGGAC
GATCATCTCTCTTTCTATCCGTAGTCACGCGTTAAGTCGACAATCAACCTCTGGATTACAAAATTTGTGA
AAGATTGACTGGTATTCTTAACTATGTTGCTCCTTTTACGCTATGTGGATACGCTGCTTTAATGCCTTTG
TATCATGCTATTGCTTCCCGTATGGCTTTCATTTTCTCCTCCTTGTATAAATCCTGGTTGCTGTCTCTTT
ATGAGGAGTTGTGGCCCGTTGTCAGGCAACGTGGCGTGGTGTGCACTGTGTTTGCTGACGCAACCCCCAC
TGGTTGGGGCATTGCCACCACCTGTCAGCTCCTTTCCGGGACTTTCGCTTTCCCCCTCCCTATTGCCACG
GCGGAACTCATCGCCGCCTGCCTTGCCCGCTGCTGGACAGGGGCTCGGCTGTTGGGCACTGACAATTCCG
TGGTGTTGTCGGGGAAATCATCGTCCTTTCCTTGGCTGCTCGCCTGTGTTGCCACCTGGATTCTGCGCGG
GACGTCCTTCTGCTACGTCCCTTCGGCCCTCAATCCAGCGGACCTTCCTTCCCGCGGCCTGCTGCCGGCT
CTGCGGCCTCTTCCGCGTCTTCGCCTTCGCCCTCAGACGAGTCGGATCTCCCTTTGGGCCGCCTCCCCGC
GTCGACTTTAAGACCAATGACTTACAAGGCAGCTGTAGATCTTAGCCACTTTTTAAAAGAAAAGGGGGGA
CTGGAAGGGCTAATTCACTCCCAACGAAGACAAGATCTGCTTTTTGCTTGTACTGGGTCTCTCTGGTTAG
ACCAGATCTGAGCCTGGGAGCTCTCTGGCTAACTAGGGAACCCACTGCTTAAGCCTCAATAAAGCTTGCC
TTGAGTGCTTCAAGTAGTGTGTGCCCGTCTGTTGTGTGACTCTGGTAACTAGAGATCCCTCAGACCCTTT
TAGTCAGTGTGGAAAATCTCTAGCAGTACGTATAGTAGTTCATGTCATCTTATTATTCAGTATTTATAAC
TTGCAAAGAAATGAATATCAGAGAGTGAGAGGAACTTGTTTATTGCAGCTTATAATGGTTACAAATAAAG
CAATAGCATCACAAATTTCACAAATAAAGCATTTTTTTCACTGCATTCTAGTTGTGGTTTGTCCAAACTC
ATCAATGTATCTTATCATGTCTGGCTCTAGCTATCCCGCCCCTAACTCCGCCCATCCCGCCCCTAACTCC
GCCCAGTTCCGCCCATTCTCCGCCCCATGGCTGACTAATTTTTTTTATTTATGCAGAGGCCGAGGCCGCC
TCGGCCTCTGAGCTATTCCAGAAGTAGTGAGGAGGCTTTTTTGGAGGCCTAGGGACGTACCCAATTCGCC
CTATAGTGAGTCGTATTACGCGCGCTCACTGGCCGTCGTTTTACAACGTCGTGACTGGGAAAACCCTGGC
GTTACCCAACTTAATCGCCTTGCAGCACATCCCCCTTTCGCCAGCTGGCGTAATAGCGAAGAGGCCCGCA
CCGATCGCCCTTCCCAACAGTTGCGCAGCCTGAATGGCGAATGGG
[124 nt withheld, positions 6626-6749]
C
[91 nt withheld, positions 6751-6841]
A
[49 nt withheld, positions 6843-6891]
CCTTTGACGTTGGAGTCCACGTTCTTT
[37 nt withheld, positions 6919-6955]
ACCCTATCTCGGTCTATTCTTTTGATTTATAAGGGATTTTGCCGATTTCGGCCTATTGGTTAAAAAATGA
GCTGATTTAACAAAAATTTAACGCGAATTTTAACAAAATATTAACGCTTACAATTTAGGTGGCACTTTTC
GGGGAAATGTGCGCGGAACCCCTATTTGTTTATTTTTCTAAATACATTCAAATATGTATCCGCTCATGAG
ACAATAACCCTGATAAATGCTTCAATAATATTGAAAAAGGAAGAGTATGAGTATTCAACATTTCCGTGTC
GCCCTTATTCCCTTTTTTGCGGCATTTTGCCTTCCTGTTTTTGCTCACCCAGAAACGCTGGTGAAAGTAA
AAGATGCTGAAGATCAGTTGGGTGCACGAGTGGGTTACATCGAACTGGATCTCAACAGCGGTAAGATCCT
TGAGAGTTTTCGCCCCGAAGAACGTTTTCCAATGATGAGCACTTTTAAAGTTCTGCTATGTGGCGCGGTA
TTATCCCGTATTGACGCCGGGCAAGAGCAACTCGGTCGCCGCATACACTATTCTCAGAATGACTTGGTTG
AGTACTCACCAGTCACAGAAAAGCATCTTACGGATGGCATGACAGTAAGAGAATTATGCAGTGCTGCCAT
AACCATGAGTGATAACACTGCGGCCAACTTACTTCTGACAACGATCGGAGGACCGAAGGAGCTAACCGCT
TTTTTGCACAACATGGGGGATCATGTAACTCGCCTTGATCGTTGGGAACCGGAGCTGAATGAAGCCATAC
CAAACGACGAGCGTGACACCACGATGCCTGTAGCAATGGCAACAACGTTGCGCAAACTATTAACTGGCGA
ACTACTTACTCTAGCTTCCCGGCAACAATTAATAGACTGGATGGAGGCGGATAAAGTTGCAGGACCACTT
CTGCGCTCGGCCCTTCCGGCTGGCTGGTTTATTGCTGATAAATCTGGAGCCGGTGAGCGTGGGTCTCGCG
GTATCATTGCAGCACTGGGGCCAGATGGTAAGCCCTCCCGTATCGTAGTTATCTACACGACGGGGAGTCA
GGCAACTATGGATGAACGAAATAGACAGATCGCTGAGATAGGTGCCTCACTGATTAAGCATTGGTAACTG
TCAGACCAAGTTTACTCATATATACTTTAGATTGATTTAAAACTTCATTTTTAATTTAAAAGGATCTAGG
TGAAGATCCTTTTTGATAATCTCATGACCAAAATCCCTTAACGTGAGTTTTCGTTCCACTGAGCGTCAGA
CCCCGTAGAAAAGATCAAAGGATCTTCTTGAGATCCTTTTTTTCTGCGCGTAATCTGCTGCTTGCAAACA
AAAAAACCACCGCTACCAGCGGTGGTTTGTTTGCCGGATCAAGAGCTACCAACTCTTTTTCCGAAGGTAA
CTGGCTTCAGCAGAGCGCAGATACCAAATACTGTTCTTCTAGTGTAGCCGTAGTTAGGCCACCACTTCAA
GAACTCTGTAGCACCGCCTACATACCTCGCTCTGCTAATCCTGTTACCAGTGGCTGCTGCCAGTGGCGAT
AAGTCGTGTCTTACCGGGTTGGACTCAAGACGATAGTTACCGGATAAGGCGCAGCGGTCGGGCTGAACGG
GGGGTTCGTGCACACAGCCCAGCTTGGAGCGAACGACCTACACCGAACTGAGATACCTACAGCGTGAGCT
ATGAGAAAGCGCCACGCTTCCCGAAGGGAGAAAGGCGGACAGGTATCCGGTAAGCGGCAGGGTCGGAACA
GGAGAGCGCACGAGGGAGCTTCCAGGGGGAAACGCCTGGTATCTTTATAGTCCTGTCGGGTTTCGCCACC
TCTGACTTGAGCGTCGATTTTTGTGATGCTCGTCAGGGGGGCGGAGCCTATGGAAAAACGCCAGCAACGC
GGCCTTTTTACGGTTCCTGGCCTTTTGCTGGCCTTTTGCTCACATGTTCTTTCCTGCGTTATCCCCTGAT
TCTGTGGATAACCGTATTACCGCCTTTGAGTGAGCTGATACCGCTCGCCGCAGCCGAACGACCGAGCGCA
GCGAGTCAGTGAGCGAGGAAGCGGAAGAGCGCCCAATACGCAAACCGCCTCTCCCCGCGCGTTGGCCGAT
TCATTAATGCAGCTGGCACGACAGGTTTCCCGACTGGAAAGCGGGCAGTGAGCGCAACGCAATTAATGTG
AGTTAGCTCACTCATTAGGCACCCCAGGCTTTACACTTTATGCTTCCGGCTCGTATGTTGTGTGGAATTG
TGAGCGGATAACAATTTCACACAGGAAACAGCTATGACCATGATTACGCCAAGCGCGCAATTAACCCTCA
CTAAAGGGAACAAAAGCTGGAGCTGCAAGC
Features (pLannotate 1.2.2; 35 found; start..end, strand, type, name):
      5..231     +  promoter       RSV promoter: Rous sarcoma virus enhancer/promoter
    232..412     +  LTR            5' LTR (truncated): truncated 5' long terminal repeat (LTR) from HIV-1
    459..584     +  misc_feature   HIV-1 Ψ: packaging signal of human immunodeficiency virus type 1
    568..931     +  CDS            HIV-1 gag (fragment): gag protein from human immunodeficiency virus 1; gag
   1077..1310    +  misc_feature   RRE: The Rev response element (RRE) of HIV-1 allows for Rev-dependent mRNA export from the nucleus to the cytoplasm.
   1687..1713    +  CDS            Rev (fragment): human immunodeficiency virus 1 (HIV-1) Rev protein; rev; enhances nuclear export of unspliced and incompletely spliced viral mRNAs
   1720..1743    +  promoter       SV40 promoter (fragment): SV40 early promoter
   1744..1815    +  promoter       SV40 promoter (fragment): SV40 enhancer and early promoter
   1839..1974    +  rep_origin     SV40 ori: SV40 origin of replication
   2020..2616    +  CDS            PuroR (fragment): puromycin N-acetyltransferase; pac from Streptomyces; confers resistance to puromycin
   2665..2782    +  misc_feature   cPPT/CTS: central polypurine tract and central termination sequence of HIV-1
   2847..2913    +  CDS            small t antigen (fragment): SV40 (simian virus 40) small t antigen
   2920..4098    +  promoter       EF-1α promoter: strong constitutive promoter for human elongation factor EF-1α
   4119..4136    +  protein_bind   attB1 (fragment): mutant version of attB; core recombination site for the Gateway® BP reaction BP Clonase™
   4142..4786    +  CDS            ZNF397 (fragment): ZN397_HUMAN - Also known as ZNF47, ZSCAN15. Experimental evidence at protein level: Swiss-Prot protein existence level 1. Isoform 3 acts as a DNA-dependent transcriptional repressor. From Homo sapiens (Human).
   4789..4938    -  CDS            ZSCAN30 (fragment): ZSC30_HUMAN - Also known as ZNF397OS. Experimental evidence at protein level: Swiss-Prot protein existence level 1. May be involved in transcriptional regulation. From Homo sapiens (Human).
   4969..4992    -  protein_bind   attB2: mutant version of attB; recombination site for the Gateway® BP reaction BP Clonase™
   5000..5041    +  CDS            V5 tag: epitope tag from simian virus 5
   5057..5110    +  promoter       U6 promoter (fragment): RNA polymerase III promoter for human U6 snRNA
   5152..5740    +  misc_feature   WPRE: woodchuck hepatitis virus posttranscriptional regulatory element
   5791..5810    +  misc_feature   cPPT/CTS (fragment): central polypurine tract and central termination sequence of HIV-1
   5812..6045    +  LTR            3' LTR (ΔU3): self-inactivating 3' long terminal repeat (LTR) from HIV-1
   6123..6244    +  polyA_signal   SV40 poly(A) signal: SV40 polyadenylation signal
   6284..6419    +  rep_origin     SV40 ori: SV40 origin of replication
   6440..6458    -  promoter       T7 promoter: promoter for bacteriophage T7 RNA polymerase
   6466..6621    +  CDS            lacZα (fragment): LacZα fragment of β-galactosidase; lacZ fragment
   6626..7054    +  rep_origin     f1 ori (sequence partly withheld): f1 bacteriophage origin of replication; arrow indicates direction of (+) strand synthesis
   7107..7211    +  promoter       AmpR promoter: bla
   7212..8072    +  CDS            AmpR: β-lactamase; bla; confers resistance to ampicillin, carbenicillin, and related antibiotics
   8243..8831    +  rep_origin     ori: high-copy-number ColE1/pMB1/pBR322/pUC origin of replication
   9014..9106    +  CDS            lacI (fragment): lac repressor; lacI; The lac repressor binds to the lac operator to inhibit transcription in E. coli. This inhibition can be relieved by adding lactose or isopropyl-β-D-thiogalactopyranoside (IPTG).
   9119..9140    +  protein_bind   CAP binding site: CAP binding activates transcription in the presence of cAMP. E. coli catabolite activator protein
   9155..9185    +  promoter       lac promoter: promoter for the E. coli lac operon
   9193..9209    +  protein_bind   lac operator: The lac repressor binds to the lac operator to inhibit transcription in E. coli. This inhibition can be relieved by adding lactose or isopropyl-β-D-thiogalactopyranoside (IPTG). lac repressor encoded by lacI
   9254..9272    +  promoter       T3 promoter: promoter for bacteriophage T3 RNA polymerase
