[The description below was written by a language model from this plasmid's Addgene catalogue record and pLannotate feature annotations shown in this document.]
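Description:
TFORF3407 is a third-generation-style, self-inactivating lentiviral expression plasmid built on the pLX_TRC317 backbone, carrying the human zinc-finger transcription factor ZNF397 (also called ZNF47 or ZSCAN15) as one member of a barcoded transcription factor ORF collection. In bacteria it is maintained through a high-copy ColE1/pUC-type origin and selected with ampicillin via the bla gene; an f1 origin and remnants of a lac/lacZα cloning region with flanking T7 and T3 promoters are also present in the backbone. The depositor notes that the plasmid can recombine, which is common for LTR-containing vectors.

The viral portion begins with an RSV promoter fused to a truncated HIV-1 5' LTR, which drives production of the genomic RNA in packaging cells. It is followed by the Ψ packaging signal with a gag fragment, the RRE for Rev-dependent nuclear export, and a cPPT/CTS element. The portion ends in a ΔU3 3' LTR, followed by an SV40 polyadenylation signal. Within the transferred region, an SV40 promoter drives puromycin N-acetyltransferase for selecting transduced mammalian cells. A separate EF-1α promoter drives the ORF, which was introduced by Gateway recombination and sits between attB1 and attB2 sites with a C-terminal V5 epitope tag. A WPRE downstream enhances transcript expression. The annotation tool matches only part of the insert to ZNF397 and assigns the adjacent segment to ZSCAN30 (ZNF397OS) on the opposite strand, probably because the two loci overlap. The unique 24-bp barcode described for the collection is not annotated in the feature table. The construct is intended for ZNF397 overexpression, particularly in pooled screens where the barcode identifies the transcription factor delivered to each cell.
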