Addgene plasmid #144883: TFORF3407
Purpose: Lentiviral vector for overexpressing transcription factor ORFs with unique 24-bp barcodes. Barcodes facilitate identification of transcription factors in pooled screens.
Depositing lab: Feng Zhang. Depositing organization: Broad Institute. Publication: A transcription factor atlas of directed differentiation. Joung J, Ma S, Tay T, Geiger-Schuller KR, Kirchgatterer PC, Verdine VK, Guo B, Arias-Garcia MA, Allen WE, Singh A, Kuksenko O, Abudayyeh OO, Gootenberg JS, Fu Z, Macrae RK, Buenrostro JD, Regev A, Zhang F. Cell. 2023 Jan 5;186(1):209-229.e26. doi: 10.1016/j.cell.2022.11.026. PubMed 36608654.
Backbone
  Vector backbone: pLX_TRC317
  Backbone manufacturer: Broad Institute Genetic Perturbation Platform
  Backbone size w/o insert (bp): 8264
  Vector type: Mammalian Expression, Lentiviral
  Selectable markers: Puromycin
Growth in bacteria
  Bacterial resistance: Ampicillin, 100 μg/mL
  Growth temperature: 37°C
  Growth strain: NEB Stable
  Copy number: High Copy
Gene/Insert
  Gene/Insert name: ZNF397
  Species: H. sapiens (human)
  Insert size (bp): 1031
  Entrez Gene: ZNF397 (a.k.a. ZNF47, ZSCAN15)
  Promoter: EF1a
  Tag / fusion protein: V5 (C terminal on insert)
  Cloning method: Gateway Cloning
  Sequencing primers: 5′ GGGTGGAGACTGAAGTTAGGCCAG; 3′ CACATAGCGTAAAAGGAGCAACATAG
Resource information
  A portion of this plasmid was derived from a plasmid made by: Broad Institute Genetic Perturbation Platform
Terms and licenses: Academic/Nonprofit Terms; Industry Terms: Not Available to Industry
Depositor comments: NM_032347.2 Please test multiple small colonies in case of plasmid recombination. To make this collection available in a timely manner, a portion of this collection was not fully sequenced by Addgene. If an Addgene verified full plasmid sequence is not available, please contact us prior to placing an order to request the full sequence.
How to cite: TFORF3407 was a gift from Feng Zhang (Addgene plasmid # 144883 ; http://n2t.net/addgene:144883 ; RRID:Addgene_144883)
