>Addgene plasmid #144883 | TFORF3407 | depositor partial sequence | sequence record 286764 | Insert
ATCGATTGATCAACAAGTTTGTACAAAAAAGTTGGCATGGCTGTGGAATCTGGAGTGATTTCAACCCTGA
TACCTCAGGATCCTCCGGAACAAGAACTAATACTAGTGAAAGTAGAAGATAACTTTTCCTGGGATGAGAA
ATTTAAGCAGAATGGGAGTACTCAATCCTGCCAAGAATTGTTTCGTCAGCAATTCAGAAAATTTTGCTAC
CAGGAGACACCTGGGCCCCGGGAGGCTCTGAGCCGACTCCAGGAACTTTGCTATCAGTGGCTAATGCCAG
AGTTGCACACAAAGGAGCAGATCTTAGAACTGCTGGTACTGGAGCAGTTCCTGAGCATTCTGCCTGAGGA
GCTGCAGATCTGGGTTCAGCAACATAATCCAGAAAGCGGCGAGGAAGCTGTGACCCTGTTGGAGGATTTA
GAGAGGGAGTTTGATGACCCAGGGCAGCAGGTCCCAGCTAGTCCACAGGGACCAGCAGTGCCATGGAAGG
ATTTAACATGTCTCAGAGCATCCCAAGAGTCAACAGACATCCACCTCCAGCCCTTAAAGACACAGCTGAA
ATCCTGGAAACCATGCCTTTCCCCTAAAAGTGATTGTGAGAACAGTGAAACAGCAACAAAAGAGGGCATC
TCAGAAGAAAAATCACAGGGACTCCCTCAGGAACCTTCATTTCGAGGAATTAAGTTGTCCAGACCTCCCA
AAGCTTCTTCAGCTATCCGTTGGGAATGTGTTTCTCCAGGAAGTTTTCCCGGCGATATCATAGCTGCTGA
GGCTACACATTCAACAATTTCTTGCTTTGCCATCAACACTTTGCCAGCCACCATCCTGCCATCTAAAAAT
GTGAATAGAAAGTATTTTTCCTGCCCAACTTTCTTGTACAAAGTGGTTGATATCGGTAAGCCTATCCCTA
ACCCTCTCCTCGGTCTCGATTCTACGTAGTAATGAACTAGTCCGTAACTTGAAAGTATTTCGATTTCTTG
GCTTTATATATCTTGTGGAAAGGACGATCATCTCTCTTTCTATCCGTAGTC
