>Addgene plasmid #144883 | TFORF3407 | depositor partial sequence | sequence record 286765 | Barcode
TCATCTCTCTTTCTATCCGTAGTC
